Addgene plasmid #173205: pX330_ATP1A1_G3_Dual_sgRNA
Purpose: Coselection for HDR in human cells. Vector for dual expression of ATP1A1 G3 sgRNA in combination with a user-specified sgRNA from two independent U6 promoters. Cloning of oligos using BbsI sites.
Depositing lab: Yannick Doyon. Depositing organization: Universite Laval. Publication: Marker-free co-selection for successive rounds of prime editing in human cells. Levesque S, Mayorga D, Fiset JP, Goupil C, Duringer A, Loiselle A, Bouchard E, Agudelo D, Doyon Y. Nat Commun. 2022 Oct 7;13(1):5909. doi: 10.1038/s41467-022-33669-z. PubMed 36207338.
Backbone
  Vector backbone: pX330-U6-Chimeric_BB-CBh-hSpCas9
  Total vector size (bp): 8804
  Vector type: Mammalian Expression, CRISPR
Growth in bacteria
  Bacterial resistance: Ampicillin, 100 μg/mL
  Growth temperature: 37°C
  Growth strain: DH5alpha
  Copy number: High Copy
Gene/Insert
  Gene/Insert name: ATP1A1 G3 sgRNA + user-specified sgRNA + SpCas9
  gRNA/shRNA sequence: GAGTTCTGTAATTCAGCATA
  Species: H. sapiens (human)
  Promoter: Dual U6 promoters
  Cloning method: Restriction Enzyme; 5′ cloning site NotI (not destroyed); 3′ cloning site SbfI (not destroyed)
  Sequencing primers: 5′ GGATTGGGAAGACAATAGCAGGC; 3′ GTCCCTATTGGCGTTACTATTGAC
Terms and licenses: Academic/Nonprofit Terms; Industry Terms: Not Available to Industry
Depositor comments: ATP1A1 G3 sgRNA target ATP1A1 intron 4 and this plasmid can be used to perform coselection for HDR in human cells. This plasmid is derived from pX330-U6-Chimeric_BB-CBh-hSpCas9 and user-specified sgRNA can be cloned using the BbsI sites. Please visit https://doi.org/10.1101/2021.11.02.464583 for bioRxiv preprint.
How to cite: pX330_ATP1A1_G3_Dual_sgRNA was a gift from Yannick Doyon (Addgene plasmid # 173205 ; http://n2t.net/addgene:173205 ; RRID:Addgene_173205)
