[The description below was written by a language model from this plasmid's Addgene catalogue record and pLannotate feature annotations shown in this document.]
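Description:
pX330_ATP1A1_G3_Dual_sgRNA is a mammalian CRISPR expression plasmid of about 8.8 kb derived from pX330-U6-Chimeric_BB-CBh-hSpCas9. It is propagated in E. coli as a high-copy plasmid through a ColE1/pUC-type origin and selected with ampicillin via the β-lactamase gene. An f1 phage origin is also present, and the short bom and rop fragments annotated nearby are backbone remnants.

The payload combines Streptococcus pyogenes Cas9 with two independent guide RNA cassettes. Cas9 is annotated as contiguous N- and C-terminal portions that together form one full-length open reading frame. It ends in a nucleoplasmin nuclear localization signal and is followed by a bovine growth hormone polyadenylation signal. Upstream lie a CMV enhancer and a hybrid chicken β-actin/minute virus of mice intron, consistent with the CBh promoter named in the parental backbone. Two human U6 RNA polymerase III promoters, one upstream of the Cas9 unit and one downstream of it, each precede an SpCas9 guide RNA scaffold. According to the record, one cassette carries the fixed ATP1A1 G3 guide, which targets intron 4 of human ATP1A1. The other is an empty cloning position that accepts annealed oligonucleotides through BbsI sites for a user-chosen guide. The feature table does not say which U6 cassette holds which guide.

The plasmid is intended for marker-free co-selection of homology-directed repair in human cells. Cutting ATP1A1 and the locus of interest at the same time lets cells edited at ATP1A1 be enriched, which also enriches for editing at the second target. The record does not give the details of the selection step or the repair donor.
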