Features (pLannotate 1.2.2; 19 found; start..end, strand, type, name):
      1..241     +  promoter       U6 promoter: RNA polymerase III promoter for human U6 snRNA
    268..343     +  misc_RNA       gRNA scaffold: guide RNA scaffold for the Streptococcus pyogenes CRISPR/Cas9 system
    350..393     +  misc_RNA       gRNA scaffold (fragment): guide RNA scaffold for the Streptococcus pyogenes CRISPR/Cas9 system
    440..725     +  enhancer       CMV enhancer: human cytomegalovirus immediate early enhancer; contains an 18-bp deletion relative to the standard CMV enhancer
   1005..1232    +  intron         hybrid intron: hybrid between chicken β-actin (CBA) and minute virus of mice (MMV) introns (Gray et al., 2011)
   1370..2971    +  CDS            Cas9(N): N-terminal portion of Streptococcus pyogenes Cas9 (Zetsche et al., 2015)
   2972..5470    +  CDS            Cas9(C): C-terminal portion of Streptococcus pyogenes Cas9 (Zetsche et al., 2015)
   5471..5518    +  CDS            nucleoplasmin NLS: bipartite nuclear localization signal from nucleoplasmin
   5552..5663    +  polyA_signal   bGH poly(A) signal: bovine growth hormone polyadenylation signal
   5770..6010    +  promoter       U6 promoter: RNA polymerase III promoter for human U6 snRNA
   6039..6114    +  misc_RNA       gRNA scaffold: guide RNA scaffold for the Streptococcus pyogenes CRISPR/Cas9 system
   6121..6164    +  misc_RNA       gRNA scaffold (fragment): guide RNA scaffold for the Streptococcus pyogenes CRISPR/Cas9 system
   6211..6262    -  misc_feature   bom (fragment): basis of mobility region from pBR322
   6281..6736    +  rep_origin     f1 ori (sequence partly withheld): f1 bacteriophage origin of replication; arrow indicates direction of (+) strand synthesis
   6737..6786    -  misc_feature   bom (fragment): basis of mobility region from pBR322
   6888..6923    -  CDS            rop (fragment): Rop protein, which maintains plasmids at low copy number; rop
   7018..7122    +  promoter       AmpR promoter: bla
   7123..7983    +  CDS            AmpR: β-lactamase; bla; confers resistance to ampicillin, carbenicillin, and related antibiotics
   8154..8742    +  rep_origin     ori: high-copy-number ColE1/pMB1/pBR322/pUC origin of replication
>Addgene plasmid #173205 | pX330_ATP1A1_G3_Dual_sgRNA | addgene full sequence | sequence record 339509 | Addgene NGS Result
GAGGGCCTATTTCCCATGATTCCTTCATATTTGCATATACGATACAAGGCTGTTAGAGAGATAATTGGAA
TTAATTTGACTGTAAACACAAAGATATTAGTACAAAATACGTGACGTAGAAAGTAATAATTTCTTGGGTA
GTTTGCAGTTTTAAAATTATGTTTTAAAATGGACTATCATATGCTTACCGTAACTTGAAAGTATTTCGAT
TTCTTGGCTTTATATATCTTGTGGAAAGGACGAAACACCGGGTCTTCGAGAAGACCTGTTTTAGAGCTAG
AAATAGCAAGTTAAAATAAGGCTAGTCCGTTATCAACTTGAAAAAGTGGCACCGAGTCGGTGCTTTTTTG
TTTTAGAGCTAGAAATAGCAAGTTAAAATAAGGCTAGTCCGTTTTTAGCGCGTGCGCCAATTCTGCAGAC
AAATGGCTCTAGAGGTACCCGTTACATAACTTACGGTAAATGGCCCGCCTGGCTGACCGCCCAACGACCC
CCGCCCATTGACGTCAATAGTAACGCCAATAGGGACTTTCCATTGACGTCAATGGGTGGAGTATTTACGG
TAAACTGCCCACTTGGCAGTACATCAAGTGTATCATATGCCAAGTACGCCCCCTATTGACGTCAATGACG
GTAAATGGCCCGCCTGGCATTGTGCCCAGTACATGACCTTATGGGACTTTCCTACTTGGCAGTACATCTA
CGTATTAGTCATCGCTATTACCATGGTCGAGGTGAGCCCCACGTTCTGCTTCACTCTCCCCATCTCCCCC
CCCTCCCCACCCCCAATTTTGTATTTATTTATTTTTTAATTATTTTGTGCAGCGATGGGGGCGGGGGGGG
GGGGGGGGCGCGCGCCGGGGGGGGGGGGGGGGGGGGGGGGGGGGGGGGGGGSGRGGSGGRGRGGKGSGGC
GGCAGCCAATCAGAGCGGCGCGCTCCGAAAGTTTCCTTTTATGGCGAGGCGGCGGCGGCGGCGGCCCTAT
AAAAAGCGAAGCGCGCGGCGGGCGGGAGTCGCTGCGCGCTGCCTTCGCCCCGTGCCCCGCTCCGCCGCCG
CCTCGCGCCGCCCGCCCCGGCTCTGACTGACCGCGTTACTCCCACAGGTGAGCGGGCGGGACGGCCCTTC
TCCTCCGGGCTGTAATTAGCTGAGCAAGAGGTAAGGGTTTAAGGGATGGTTGGTTGGTGGGGTATTAATG
TTTAATTACCTGGAGCACCTGCCTGAAATCACTTTTTTTCAGGTTGGACCGGTGCCACCATGGACTATAA
GGACCACGACGGAGACTACAAGGATCATGATATTGATTACAAAGACGATGACGATAAGATGGCCCCAAAG
AAGAAGCGGAAGGTCGGTATCCACGGAGTCCCAGCAGCCGACAAGAAGTACAGCATCGGCCTGGACATCG
GCACCAACTCTGTGGGCTGGGCCGTGATCACCGACGAGTACAAGGTGCCCAGCAAGAAATTCAAGGTGCT
GGGCAACACCGACCGGCACAGCATCAAGAAGAACCTGATCGGAGCCCTGCTGTTCGACAGCGGCGAAACA
GCCGAGGCCACCCGGCTGAAGAGAACCGCCAGAAGAAGATACACCAGACGGAAGAACCGGATCTGCTATC
TGCAAGAGATCTTCAGCAACGAGATGGCCAAGGTGGACGACAGCTTCTTCCACAGACTGGAAGAGTCCTT
CCTGGTGGAAGAGGATAAGAAGCACGAGCGGCACCCCATCTTCGGCAACATCGTGGACGAGGTGGCCTAC
CACGAGAAGTACCCCACCATCTACCACCTGAGAAAGAAACTGGTGGACAGCACCGACAAGGCCGACCTGC
GGCTGATCTATCTGGCCCTGGCCCACATGATCAAGTTCCGGGGCCACTTCCTGATCGAGGGCGACCTGAA
CCCCGACAACAGCGACGTGGACAAGCTGTTCATCCAGCTGGTGCAGACCTACAACCAGCTGTTCGAGGAA
AACCCCATCAACGCCAGCGGCGTGGACGCCAAGGCCATCCTGTCTGCCAGACTGAGCAAGAGCAGACGGC
TGGAAAATCTGATCGCCCAGCTGCCCGGCGAGAAGAAGAATGGCCTGTTCGGAAACCTGATTGCCCTGAG
CCTGGGCCTGACCCCCAACTTCAAGAGCAACTTCGACCTGGCCGAGGATGCCAAACTGCAGCTGAGCAAG
GACACCTACGACGACGACCTGGACAACCTGCTGGCCCAGATCGGCGACCAGTACGCCGACCTGTTTCTGG
CCGCCAAGAACCTGTCCGACGCCATCCTGCTGAGCGACATCCTGAGAGTGAACACCGAGATCACCAAGGC
CCCCCTGAGCGCCTCTATGATCAAGAGATACGACGAGCACCACCAGGACCTGACCCTGCTGAAAGCTCTC
GTGCGGCAGCAGCTGCCTGAGAAGTACAAAGAGATTTTCTTCGACCAGAGCAAGAACGGCTACGCCGGCT
ACATTGACGGCGGAGCCAGCCAGGAAGAGTTCTACAAGTTCATCAAGCCCATCCTGGAAAAGATGGACGG
CACCGAGGAACTGCTCGTGAAGCTGAACAGAGAGGACCTGCTGCGGAAGCAGCGGACCTTCGACAACGGC
AGCATCCCCCACCAGATCCACCTGGGAGAGCTGCACGCCATTCTGCGGCGGCAGGAAGATTTTTACCCAT
TCCTGAAGGACAACCGGGAAAAGATCGAGAAGATCCTGACCTTCCGCATCCCCTACTACGTGGGCCCTCT
GGCCAGGGGAAACAGCAGATTCGCCTGGATGACCAGAAAGAGCGAGGAAACCATCACCCCCTGGAACTTC
GAGGAAGTGGTGGACAAGGGCGCTTCCGCCCAGAGCTTCATCGAGCGGATGACCAACTTCGATAAGAACC
TGCCCAACGAGAAGGTGCTGCCCAAGCACAGCCTGCTGTACGAGTACTTCACCGTGTATAACGAGCTGAC
CAAAGTGAAATACGTGACCGAGGGAATGAGAAAGCCCGCCTTCCTGAGCGGCGAGCAGAAAAAGGCCATC
GTGGACCTGCTGTTCAAGACCAACCGGAAAGTGACCGTGAAGCAGCTGAAAGAGGACTACTTCAAGAAAA
TCGAGTGCTTCGACTCCGTGGAAATCTCCGGCGTGGAAGATCGGTTCAACGCCTCCCTGGGCACATACCA
CGATCTGCTGAAAATTATCAAGGACAAGGACTTCCTGGACAATGAGGAAAACGAGGACATTCTGGAAGAT
ATCGTGCTGACCCTGACACTGTTTGAGGACAGAGAGATGATCGAGGAACGGCTGAAAACCTATGCCCACC
TGTTCGACGACAAAGTGATGAAGCAGCTGAAGCGGCGGAGATACACCGGCTGGGGCAGGCTGAGCCGGAA
GCTGATCAACGGCATCCGGGACAAGCAGTCCGGCAAGACAATCCTGGATTTCCTGAAGTCCGACGGCTTC
GCCAACAGAAACTTCATGCAGCTGATCCACGACGACAGCCTGACCTTTAAAGAGGACATCCAGAAAGCCC
AGGTGTCCGGCCAGGGCGATAGCCTGCACGAGCACATTGCCAATCTGGCCGGCAGCCCCGCCATTAAGAA
GGGCATCCTGCAGACAGTGAAGGTGGTGGACGAGCTCGTGAAAGTGATGGGCCGGCACAAGCCCGAGAAC
ATCGTGATCGAAATGGCCAGAGAGAACCAGACCACCCAGAAGGGACAGAAGAACAGCCGCGAGAGAATGA
AGCGGATCGAAGAGGGCATCAAAGAGCTGGGCAGCCAGATCCTGAAAGAACACCCCGTGGAAAACACCCA
GCTGCAGAACGAGAAGCTGTACCTGTACTACCTGCAGAATGGGCGGGATATGTACGTGGACCAGGAACTG
GACATCAACCGGCTGTCCGACTACGATGTGGACCATATCGTGCCTCAGAGCTTTCTGAAGGACGACTCCA
TCGACAACAAGGTGCTGACCAGAAGCGACAAGAACCGGGGCAAGAGCGACAACGTGCCCTCCGAAGAGGT
CGTGAAGAAGATGAAGAACTACTGGCGGCAGCTGCTGAACGCCAAGCTGATTACCCAGAGAAAGTTCGAC
AATCTGACCAAGGCCGAGAGAGGCGGCCTGAGCGAACTGGATAAGGCCGGCTTCATCAAGAGACAGCTGG
TGGAAACCCGGCAGATCACAAAGCACGTGGCACAGATCCTGGACTCCCGGATGAACACTAAGTACGACGA
GAATGACAAGCTGATCCGGGAAGTGAAAGTGATCACCCTGAAGTCCAAGCTGGTGTCCGATTTCCGGAAG
GATTTCCAGTTTTACAAAGTGCGCGAGATCAACAACTACCACCACGCCCACGACGCCTACCTGAACGCCG
TCGTGGGAACCGCCCTGATCAAAAAGTACCCTAAGCTGGAAAGCGAGTTCGTGTACGGCGACTACAAGGT
GTACGACGTGCGGAAGATGATCGCCAAGAGCGAGCAGGAAATCGGCAAGGCTACCGCCAAGTACTTCTTC
TACAGCAACATCATGAACTTTTTCAAGACCGAGATTACCCTGGCCAACGGCGAGATCCGGAAGCGGCCTC
TGATCGAGACAAACGGCGAAACCGGGGAGATCGTGTGGGATAAGGGCCGGGATTTTGCCACCGTGCGGAA
AGTGCTGAGCATGCCCCAAGTGAATATCGTGAAAAAGACCGAGGTGCAGACAGGCGGCTTCAGCAAAGAG
TCTATCCTGCCCAAGAGGAACAGCGATAAGCTGATCGCCAGAAAGAAGGACTGGGACCCTAAGAAGTACG
GCGGCTTCGACAGCCCCACCGTGGCCTATTCTGTGCTGGTGGTGGCCAAAGTGGAAAAGGGCAAGTCCAA
GAAACTGAAGAGTGTGAAAGAGCTGCTGGGGATCACCATCATGGAAAGAAGCAGCTTCGAGAAGAATCCC
ATCGACTTTCTGGAAGCCAAGGGCTACAAAGAAGTGAAAAAGGACCTGATCATCAAGCTGCCTAAGTACT
CCCTGTTCGAGCTGGAAAACGGCCGGAAGAGAATGCTGGCCTCTGCCGGCGAACTGCAGAAGGGAAACGA
ACTGGCCCTGCCCTCCAAATATGTGAACTTCCTGTACCTGGCCAGCCACTATGAGAAGCTGAAGGGCTCC
CCCGAGGATAATGAGCAGAAACAGCTGTTTGTGGAACAGCACAAGCACTACCTGGACGAGATCATCGAGC
AGATCAGCGAGTTCTCCAAGAGAGTGATCCTGGCCGACGCTAATCTGGACAAAGTGCTGTCCGCCTACAA
CAAGCACCGGGATAAGCCCATCAGAGAGCAGGCCGAGAATATCATCCACCTGTTTACCCTGACCAATCTG
GGAGCCCCTGCCGCCTTCAAGTACTTTGACACCACCATCGACCGGAAGAGGTACACCAGCACCAAAGAGG
TGCTGGACGCCACCCTGATCCACCAGAGCATCACCGGCCTGTACGAGACACGGATCGACCTGTCTCAGCT
GGGAGGCGACAAAAGGCCGGCGGCCACGAAAAAGGCCGGCCAGGCAAAAAAGAAAAAGTAAGAATTCCTA
GAGCTCGCTGATCAGCCTCGACTGTGCCTTCTAGTTGCCAGCCATCTGTTGTTTGCCCCTCCCCCGTGCC
TTCCTTGACCCTGGAAGGTGCCACTCCCACTGTCCTTTCCTAATAAAATGAGGAAATTGCATCGCATTGT
CTGAGTAGGTGTCATTCTATTCTGGGGGGTGGGGTGGGGCAGGACAGCAAGGGGGAGGATTGGGAAGAGA
ATAGCAGGCATGCTGGGGAGCGGCCGCGTGAGGGCCTATTTCCCATGATTCCTTCATATTTGCATATACG
ATACAAGGCTGTTAGAGAGATAATTGGAATTAATTTGACTGTAAACACAAAGATATTAGTACAAAATACG
TGACGTAGAAAGTAATAATTTCTTGGGTAGTTTGCAGTTTTAAAATTATGTTTTAAAATGGACTATCATA
TGCTTACCGTAACTTGAAAGTATTTCGATTTCTTGGCTTTATATATCTTGTGGAAAGGACGAAACACCGA
GTTCTGTAATTCAGCATAGTTTTAGAGCTAGAAATAGCAAGTTAAAATAAGGCTAGTCCGTTATCAACTT
GAAAAAGTGGCACCGAGTCGGTGCTTTTTTGTTTTAGAGCTAGAAATAGCAAGTTAAAATAAGGCTAGTC
CGTTTTTAGCGCGTGCGCCAATTCTGCAGACAAATGGCCCTGCAGGGGCGCCTGATGCGGTATTTTCTCC
TTACGCATCTGTGCGGTATTTCACACCGCATA
[95 nt withheld, positions 6263-6357]
T
[46 nt withheld, positions 6359-6404]
C
[141 nt withheld, positions 6406-6546]
CCTTTGACGTTGGAGTCCACGTTCTTT
[37 nt withheld, positions 6574-6610]
ACTCTATCTCGGGCTATTCTTTTGATTTATAAGGGATTTTGCCGATTTCGGTCTATTGGTTAAAAAATGA
GCTGATTTAACAAAAATTTAACGCGAATTTTAACAAAATATTAACGTTTACAATTTTATGGTGCACTCTC
AGTACAATCTGCTCTGATGCCGCATAGTTAAGCCAGCCCCGACACCCGCCAACACCCGCTGACGCGCCCT
GACGGGCTTGTCTGCTCCCGGCATCCGCTTACAGACAAGCTGTGACCGTCTCCGGGAGCTGCATGTGTCA
GAGGTTTTCACCGTCATCACCGAAACGCGCGAGACGAAAGGGCCTCGTGATACGCCTATTTTTATAGGTT
AATGTCATGATAATAATGGTTTCTTAGACGTCAGGTGGCACTTTTCGGGGAAATGTGCGCGGAACCCCTA
TTTGTTTATTTTTCTAAATACATTCAAATATGTATCCGCTCATGAGACAATAACCCTGATAAATGCTTCA
ATAATATTGAAAAAGGAAGAGTATGAGTATTCAACATTTCCGTGTCGCCCTTATTCCCTTTTTTGCGGCA
TTTTGCCTTCCTGTTTTTGCTCACCCAGAAACGCTGGTGAAAGTAAAAGATGCTGAAGATCAGTTGGGTG
CACGAGTGGGTTACATCGAACTGGATCTCAACAGCGGTAAGATCCTTGAGAGTTTTCGCCCCGAAGAACG
TTTTCCAATGATGAGCACTTTTAAAGTTCTGCTATGTGGCGCGGTATTATCCCGTATTGACGCCGGGCAA
GAGCAACTCGGTCGCCGCATACACTATTCTCAGAATGACTTGGTTGAGTACTCACCAGTCACAGAAAAGC
ATCTTACGGATGGCATGACAGTAAGAGAATTATGCAGTGCTGCCATAACCATGAGTGATAACACTGCGGC
CAACTTACTTCTGACAACGATCGGAGGACCGAAGGAGCTAACCGCTTTTTTGCACAACATGGGGGATCAT
GTAACTCGCCTTGATCGTTGGGAACCGGAGCTGAATGAAGCCATACCAAACGACGAGCGTGACACCACGA
TGCCTGTAGCAATGGCAACAACGTTGCGCAAACTATTAACTGGCGAACTACTTACTCTAGCTTCCCGGCA
ACAATTAATAGACTGGATGGAGGCGGATAAAGTTGCAGGACCACTTCTGCGCTCGGCCCTTCCGGCTGGC
TGGTTTATTGCTGATAAATCTGGAGCCGGTGAGCGTGGAAGCCGCGGTATCATTGCAGCACTGGGGCCAG
ATGGTAAGCCCTCCCGTATCGTAGTTATCTACACGACGGGGAGTCAGGCAACTATGGATGAACGAAATAG
ACAGATCGCTGAGATAGGTGCCTCACTGATTAAGCATTGGTAACTGTCAGACCAAGTTTACTCATATATA
CTTTAGATTGATTTAAAACTTCATTTTTAATTTAAAAGGATCTAGGTGAAGATCCTTTTTGATAATCTCA
TGACCAAAATCCCTTAACGTGAGTTTTCGTTCCACTGAGCGTCAGACCCCGTAGAAAAGATCAAAGGATC
TTCTTGAGATCCTTTTTTTCTGCGCGTAATCTGCTGCTTGCAAACAAAAAAACCACCGCTACCAGCGGTG
GTTTGTTTGCCGGATCAAGAGCTACCAACTCTTTTTCCGAAGGTAACTGGCTTCAGCAGAGCGCAGATAC
CAAATACTGTTCTTCTAGTGTAGCCGTAGTTAGGCCACCACTTCAAGAACTCTGTAGCACCGCCTACATA
CCTCGCTCTGCTAATCCTGTTACCAGTGGCTGCTGCCAGTGGCGATAAGTCGTGTCTTACCGGGTTGGAC
TCAAGACGATAGTTACCGGATAAGGCGCAGCGGTCGGGCTGAACGGGGGGTTCGTGCACACAGCCCAGCT
TGGAGCGAACGACCTACACCGAACTGAGATACCTACAGCGTGAGCTATGAGAAAGCGCCACGCTTCCCGA
AGGGAGAAAGGCGGACAGGTATCCGGTAAGCGGCAGGGTCGGAACAGGAGAGCGCACGAGGGAGCTTCCA
GGGGGAAACGCCTGGTATCTTTATAGTCCTGTCGGGTTTCGCCACCTCTGACTTGAGCGTCGATTTTTGT
GATGCTCGTCAGGGGGGCGGAGCCTATGGAAAAACGCCAGCAACGCGGCCTTTTTACGGTTCCTGGCCTT
TTGCTGGCCTTTTGCTCACATGT
